>Addgene plasmid #202102 | pL0_AB-P49 | addgene full sequence | sequence record 405422 | Addgene NGS Result
AGCGACATCCTTCGGCGCGATTTTGCCGGTTACTGCGCTGTACCAAATGCGGGACAACGTAAGCACTACA
TTTCGCTCATCGCCAGCCCAGTCGGGCGGCGAGTTCCATAGCGTTAAGGTTTCATTTAGCGCCTCAAATA
GATCCTGTTCAGGAACCGGATCAAAGAGTTCCTCCGCCGCTGGACCTACCAAGGCAACGCTATGTTCTCT
TGCTTTTGTCAGCAAGATAGCCAGATCAATGTCGATCGTGGCTGGCTCGAAGATACCAGCAAGAATGTCA
TTGCGCTGCCATTCTCCAAATTGCAGTTCGCGCTTAGCTGGATAACGCCACGGAATGATGTCGTCGTGCA
CAACAATGGTGACTTCTACAGCGCGGAGAATCTCACTCTCTCCAGGGGAAGCCGAAGTTTCCAAAAGGTC
GTTGATCAAAGCTCGCCGCGTTGTTTCATCAAGCCTTACGGTCACCGTAACCAGCAAATCAATATCACTG
TGTGGCTTCAGGCCGCCATCCACTGCGGAGCCGTACAAATGTACGGCCAGCAACGTCGGTTCGAGATGGC
GCTCGATGACGCCAACTACCTCTGATAGTTGAGTCGATACTTCGGCGATCACCGCTTCCCTCATGCGAAA
CGATCCTCATCCTGTCTCTTGATCAGATATTGATCCCCTGCGCCATCAGATCCTTGGCGGCAAGAAAGCC
ATCCAGTTTACTTTGCAGGGCTTCCCAACCTTACCAGAGGGCGCCCCAGCTGGCAATTCCGGTTCGCTTG
CTAAGCTTGCATGCCTGCAAGTCGACTCTAGAGGAGCGGTGATCACAGGCAGCAACGCTCTGTCATCGTT
ACAATCAACATGCTACCCTCCGCGAGATCATCCGTGTTTCAAACCCGGCAGCTTAGTTGCCGTTCTTCCG
AATAGCATCGGTAACATGAGCAAAGTCTGCCGCCTTACAACGGCTCTCCCGCTGACGCCGTCCCGGACTG
ATGGGCTGCCTGTATCGAGTGGTGATTTTGTGCCGAGCTCATTACTCGCATCCATTCTCAGGCTGTCTCG
TCTCGTCTCAGGTCTCCGGAGTCCAAACGGTACGTCAGATCCCACGTCACTACCGCACCCGGTTATTCCA
GTGCGTAAGCTCGTAGTGGAAGAACAGGCTGCGGTAGTGACGTGGAATTTGACACTTTCCAATCTTCAAG
ACCTCTAGCCAGCAAAGACTTCTTGAATCTGCAAGGATATTCTATTTAGATATAAGTATATACTTGACAG
TGAGGGGGGTCGTGACCGTCTCTCGCTGGGATAGAGAAGATGGCAACCATTGAATTGAGAACTCGAAACT
TGAGCTTGGTTGGATCTTGATCATTCTGAATTTGCAGGATAGGTTAACAGTAAAAGTCAATCTTGCGCTC
GCCATCTACCAGAAAGCACGTGGGTGCCCAGATCCTCCCAACGAGCGAACGGACGGATGCTAGTCGGGGG
GATCTCTGTGGGCCATTCAAACGAAAGGCAGATGGCATCGTTCCAAGATCTATTGGTCATTGGGCTTCTC
ATACAGTCATTGACACCACGATTGAAGACAAATTTTTGTTGACAGTGAAATCGTTGCGGACGCGCTCCGA
TTCAAAAGTTTCCCTACTCGGTCGCGTCAACCGACCTTCCCCTCGTGAGTTTACAGCTTGATACGCCCTA
TTTGGCTTCCTATGTAAAGTCTCCAGTGATCATATTAAAGTCATTGGTCATGACACTCTCCTTGTTCAAA
ATTTGGTACCATACAATGCGCGGAGCAGTCAGTTCTCATTTCCAGCGATCGTTAAAACAATTAGAGAAAT
GCCTTACTTCTCTCTTTATATCTGTATTACTCAGAGTCAGTGAGTAGTACGAATTTCCAACGTCCTAGCT
CCAATTTATGGTTTCAAACAATCCGAATTCGTTGGTCCACAGTCAAGGAATTCGCAAGAATCCCTATTTC
ACTAGGCGTGCACTATGGGGTCGCTTTTGAGGTTCTCATTTGCGGCGATCGTTAAAACGATTACAGAAAT
GCTACACTTCGCTCTTTATATATATTACTCATTGAGCATCAGGAATGTCCAATGTCGTAACTCCGATTCA
TGGTTTCAAACAATCCGAATTCGTTGGTCCGAGGAATCCGCAAAAAGTAATTGTAGTCTATGTACGACCG
AGTCGCTGGTGAGGGTTTTTTGTCGTTGGATTGCTCGAGCGAATTCTCCGAGATTGTACAGAAAGCTCAA
CTTTCGGAAGGCATCTATGTGGTCCAACCAATCTATTCAAATATATCAATTGTTAAGAGCAGAGTTCGAT
CCTCACTATGTGGAGGGGCATGGTGAGATTACGGAGTGCCGAGACATAAGAGCTCCCTGCAATCAAGTTG
ATGGACATGCTTCGAAAATGCCATGACTGAGAACGAGAACGCCCAGATGCTCCGCGGCACGAGAACTCGA
TGAACACGAACCGAATCCAACGCCAAAAACGCGTTGTCCAAAACATTGCAACTCTCTCTGATAAAAACCA
AAACGCCGCAAATTGCACCAGCTTTTTTGGTTGTCCTACGCCTCTTTCCGCACCACCTACTCGAGACCAC
CAGGATACATAGATTACCACAACTCCGAGCCCTTCCACCCACAGAATCAGGGGATAACGCAGGAAAGAAC
ATGTGAGCAAAAGGCCAGCAAAAGGCCAGGAACCGTAAAAAGGCCGCGTTGCTGGCGTTTTTCCATAGGC
TCCGCCCCCCTGACGAGCATCACAAAAATCGACGCTCAAGTCAGAGGTGGCGAAACCCGACAGGACTATA
AAGATACCAGGCGTTTCCCCCTGGAAGCTCCCTCGTGCGCTCTCCTGTTCCGACCCTGCCGCTTACCGGA
TACCTGTCCGCCTTTCTCCCTTCGGGAAGCGTGGCGCTTTCTCATAGCTCACGCTGTAGGTATCTCAGTT
CGGTGTAGGTCGTTCGCTCCAAGCTGGGCTGTGTGCACGAACCCCCCGTTCAGCCCGACCGCTGCGCCTT
ATCCGGTAACTATCGTCTTGAGTCCAACCCGGTAAGACACGACTTATCGCCACTGGCAGCAGCCACTGGT
AACAGGATTAGCAGAGCGAGGTATGTAGGCGGTGCTACAGAGTTCTTGAAGTGGTGGCCTAACTACGGCT
ACACTAGAAGAACAGTATTTGGTATCTGCGCTCTGCTGAAGCCAGTTACCTTCGGAAAAAGAGTTGGTAG
CTCTTGATCCGGCAAACAAACCACCGCTGGTAGCGGTGGTTTTTTTGTTTGCAAGCAGCAGATTACGCGC
AGAAAAAAAGGATCTCAAGAAGATCCTTTGATCTTTTCTACGGGGTCTAACGCTCAGTGGAACGAAAACT
CACGTTAAGGGATTTTGGTCATGCATTCTAGGTGATTATTATTTGCCGACTACCTTGGTGATCTCGCCTT
TCACGTAGTGGACAAATTCTTCCAACTGATCTGCGCGCGAGGCCAAGCGATCTTCTTCTTGTCCAAGATA
AGCCTGTCTAGCTTCAAGTATGACGGGCTGATACTGGGCCGGCAGGCGCTCCATTGCCCAGTCGGC
Features (pLannotate 1.2.2; 4 found; start..end, strand, type, name):
    656..772     -  CDS            tnpA (fragment): TN5P_ECOLX - Also known as tnp. Experimental evidence at protein level: Swiss-Prot protein existence level 1. Mediates transposition of transposon Tn5 by a 'cut and paste' mechanism. First, the monomeric transposase binds the 19 bp inverted DNA repeats flanking the transposon. Then, dimerization of the DNA- bound transposase creates a synaptic DNA complex. After nicking of the first DNA strand, excision of the transposon proceeds through a series of intermediates. The transposase then mediates the insertion of the transposon at a new site by strand transfer. The activity of the wild- type tran
    773..805     -  misc_feature   MCS (fragment): pUC18/19 multiple cloning site
   2720..3308    -  rep_origin     ori: high-copy-number ColE1/pMB1/pBR322/pUC origin of replication
   3402..624     -  CDS            aadA (across the origin): S3AD_ECOLX - Experimental evidence at protein level: Swiss-Prot protein existence level 1. Mediates bacterial resistance to the antibiotics streptomycin and spectinomycin. From Escherichia coli.
