[The description below was written by a language model from this plasmid's Addgene catalogue record and pLannotate feature annotations shown in this document.]
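Description:
pL0_AB-P49 is a Level 0 part plasmid for the Universal Loop (uLoop) assembly system, a hierarchical Type IIS-based cloning scheme designed to work across kingdoms. It is built on the pL0R backbone and classified as a synthetic biology vector. It is propagated in E. coli from a high-copy ColE1/pUC-type origin of replication, and selection relies on the aadA gene, which encodes an aminoglycoside adenylyltransferase conferring spectinomycin (and streptomycin) resistance. In the circular 3,566 nt sequence record, aadA spans the numbering origin.

The payload is the P49 promoter, a 1,513 bp regulatory region taken without mutation from gene 49202 of the marine diatom Phaeodactylum tricornutum and introduced into the backbone by Gibson cloning. The part is flanked by the "A" and "B" overhangs of the assembly syntax, which define its position as the promoter module, so that it can be released and joined in a fixed order with downstream parts such as coding sequences and terminators to form a Level 1 transcription unit. The automated annotation does not label the promoter itself. It most likely lies in the large unannotated stretch between the cloning-site remnant and the origin, although the record does not confirm this. The only other annotations are a short fragment of the pUC18/19 multiple cloning site and a small fragment matching the Tn5 transposase coding sequence. These appear to be backbone remnants rather than functional elements. The plasmid carries no reporter, tag or eukaryotic selection marker. It serves purely as a reusable promoter donor, presumably for building expression constructs for diatoms.
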