Addgene plasmid #202102: pL0_AB-P49
Purpose: Level 0 plasmid containing the promoter from gene 49202 from Phaeodactylum tricornutum with AB overhangs used to build a level 1 construct.
Depositing lab: Christopher Dupont. Depositing organization: J. Craig Venter Institute (JCVI). Publication: Universal loop assembly: open, efficient and cross-kingdom DNA fabrication. Pollak B, Matute T, Nunez I, Cerda A, Lopez C, Vargas V, Kan A, Bielinski V, von Dassow P, Dupont CL, Federici F. Synth Biol (Oxf). 2020;5(1):ysaa001. doi: 10.1093/synbio/ysaa001. Epub 2020 Feb 5. PubMed 32161816.
Backbone
  Vector backbone: pL0R
  Vector type: Synthetic Biology
Growth in bacteria
  Bacterial resistance: Spectinomycin, 50 μg/mL
  Growth temperature: 37°C
  Growth strain: DH5alpha
  Copy number: High Copy
Gene/Insert
  Gene/Insert name: P49 promoter
  Species: Phaeodactylum tricornutum
  Insert size (bp): 1513
  Mutation: None
  Cloning method: Gibson Cloning
How to cite: pL0_AB-P49 was a gift from Christopher Dupont (Addgene plasmid # 202102 ; http://n2t.net/addgene:202102 ; RRID:Addgene_202102)
